>Addgene plasmid #124335 | pAS1-tph-1P::2NLS::tagBFP::unc-54 | depositor full sequence | sequence record 237339 | pAS1-tph-1P::2NLS::tagBFP::unc-54 sequence 6830 bps
CTAAATTGTAAGCGTTAATATTTTGTTAAAATTCGCGTTAAATTTTTGTTAAATCAGCTCATTTTTTAAC
CAATAGGCCGAAATCGGCAAAATCCCTTATAAATCAAAAGAATAGACCGAGATAGGGT
[37 nt withheld, positions 129-165]
AAAGAACGTGGACTCCAACGTCAAAGG
[49 nt withheld, positions 193-241]
T
[91 nt withheld, positions 243-333]
G
[124 nt withheld, positions 335-458]
CCCATTCGCCATTCAGGCTGCGCAACTGTTGGGAAGGGCGATCGGTGCGGGCCTCTTCGCTATTACGCCA
GCTGGCGAAAGGGGGATGTGCTGCAAGGCGATTAAGTTGGGTAACGCCAGGGTTTTCCCAGTCACGACGT
TGTAAAACGACGGCCAGTGAGCGCGCGTAATACGACTCACTATAGGGCGAATTGGAGCTCCACCGCGGAC
TAGTGGATCCCCCGGGCTGCAGCTGATGCAAGTGTTCTCTTTATTGACATACAAAGCATCCAATTCGCAT
CTCATTTTCTGAACAACGTCGCGAAGATTTCGAGATACTTTTCGAAGTACCAATCTAAACTTTTGAATGA
AAAATTTCGGGTTATTTAACAAAAAACCTCACCTTTCAAACGGATCCACATGGCCCAACACATCGTACAT
TACTCCGATCGGGAAGTCTGACAGCGATTTTGGTTTGGGATCCTTGCTGAAATTAATTTTAATTAATTTT
CTGTATTTTCTTGAAGATCCCTTAATACATACCTTCTATCATGATATAAATCATGATTTCCATTGTGAAA
GCGGTAGAACCAGTAGTCAAAATCATGAAGTGTCATGATATCCTTTCCAACTTTTCGGCAAAAGTTTTTG
TATGATTCCGCGATTGGCTTATCATCGAGTGACTCGTAAAGAATACATGCTCGGATCAAGAGCTCATTCT
CGCGAATTGCGGCCGACATATTGAAAGAATGAAATATAAATTACGTTTTTTGAATAAAAAATTTTAAAAT
GGTAACTAGAATATAAACGTTCAAATTTAGAACACGTATTAAACATAAATTTGATTGAAAAATTTTTGAA
ATCAAATTCAATTTCTTCGAAAAACTTGAATAACCAAAAAAAAAGTTTTTGAAAACATTTGTTCAAATAT
TGTAGATATTGTAGAAATTGGTTTTCACACAGCTTTGGGTATTCAGTTTTCGTGTTCCAACAAGAAAATA
ATGAAATCTTCAAGAGATGAAATTTGGATTTTTACAAAAACACGGTCTGTAACTTGGCTGAAAATGAAAA
TAATTAATAAAATTGATAAAATATTGCAAAATATTTCACAGTTACTATTCAACATTATTTTGCTATTAAA
ATTCAAAAGATGTTGATTTATGACTAGTACATCAGAACAGTTTTCAAAAATTTTGATGGTTTTTGGGAGA
ATGCCTTTTACTCTGTGTAACTCAAAAAATAATTGGCAATTGTTTGTAATAAAAAGTATTTCAAAAGAAA
GAAAAATTGTTTCTTATGATTTTATCAGTTGATCATTCGTTTTCTAGACATGTATTTTTCTAGATATGCT
AGTTTGAATCTACACAATTTAGTGAGTTTGAATTTAGATTCCAGCGATATGCAATGATTTTGAAGTTAAT
GAGTATTTGCCTGTTTTTACTAGGTCATTCCAAAAATTTCAACTGCAGAACTCAACACTGAACCTTAAGG
TAAAGCGAAATCTGAACTTTTTTTTGCTAGTTTGAGTTTTTATTTTAAGAGATCGAAAAATTTTCCTTGA
ACTTTGAAACATGACAATTCAAACTTTTCAAATGTAGTAAGCTCCGATGCGTTCCCGTTCATTATTCTTC
TTCAATAAATTCGAAATCTGACATCATTCTCATCTTTTCCCATCATCACAAGCCGTGGGCTCATTTATTC
TCCCACGGAAACCATGACAGCAAAAATAAATAGAGTGGCGCCTTATTCGACTCATTTCGTTTTTTTTTCT
CCGGATATTAGATTGTGTGGCAGGCGGCTCCATTGTATATTACGTGCCGAATTCCAGAAGCACCACGCCA
TCGGATATCTAAAAGAGGAGGTGTCTTTGTTTGCGCATAATAAAACAATCAATCAACACAGCAAAGACCC
CTCTCAACCTCATTTCATGATTTTCTTTGGTTTTTAGGTAGCATTGCTCTCTTCAATCATCCTAGGATGT
CTGATTCCGCTGTTGTTGCCGCCGCTGTCGAGCCAAAGGTCCCAAAGGCTAAGGCCGCCAAGGCCGCCAA
GCCAGCCGCCAAGGCCGCCAAGCCAACCAAAGTTGCCAAGGCCAAGGCTCCAGTCGCTCACCCACCATAC
ATCAACATGATCAAGGAGGCCATCAAGCAGCTCAAGGACCGCAAAGGAGCTTCCAAGCAGGCAATCCTCA
AGTTCATCTCCCAAAACTACAAGCTCGGAGACAATGTCATCCAGATCAATGCTCATCTCCGTCAGGCTCT
CAAGCGTGGTGTCACCAGCAAGGCCCTTGTTCAAGCCGCCGGATCCGGAGCCAACGGACGTTTCCGTGTG
CCAGAGAAGGCCGCCGCCGCCAAGAAGCCAGCAGCAGCCAAGAAGCCAGCAGCAGCCAAGAAACCAGCAG
CCGCCAAGAAAGCCACTGGAGAGAAGAAGGCAAAGAAGCCAGCCGCTGCCAAGCCAAAGAAGGCCGCCAC
CGGAGATAAGAAGGTCAAGAAGGCCAAGAGCCCAAAGAAGGTTGCCAAGCCAGCTGCCAAGAAGGTCGCC
AAGTCTCCAGCCAAGAAGGCCGCTCCAAAGAAGATCGCCAAGCCAGCTGCCAAGAAGGCCGCCAAGCCAG
CCGCCAAGGCCGCATGCATGTCCGAACTCATCAAGGAGAACATGCACATGAAGCTCTACATGGAGGGAAC
CGTAGACAACCACCACTTCAAGTGCACCTCCGAGGGAGAGGGAAAGCCATACGAGGGAACCCAAACCATG
CGTATCAAGGTCGTCGAGGGAGGACCACTCCCATTCGCCTTCGACATCCTCGCCACCTCCTTCCTCTACG
GGTCCAAGGTAAGTTTAAACATATATATACTAACTAACCCTGATTATTTAAATTTTCAGACCTTCATCAA
CCACACCCAAGGAATCCCAGACTTCTTCAAGCAATCCTTCCCAGAGGGATTCACCTGGGAGCGTGTCACC
ACCTACGAGGACGGAGGAGTCCTCACCGCCACCCAAGACACCTCCCTCCAAGACGGATGCCTCATCTACA
ACGTCAAGATCCGTGGAGTCAACTTCACCTCCAACGGACCAGTCATGCAAAAGAAGACCCTCGGATGGGA
GACCTTCACCGAGACCCTCTACCCAGCCGACGGAGGACTAGAGGGACGTAACGACATGGCCCTCAAGCTC
GTCGGAGGCTCCCACCTCATCGCCAACATCAAGGTAAGTTTAAACAGTTCGGTACTAACTAACCATACAT
ATTTAAATTTTCAGACCACCTACCGTTCCAAGAAGCCAGCCAAGAACCTCAAGATGCCAGGAGTCTACTA
CGTTGACTACCGTCTAGAGCGTATCAAGGAGGCCAACAACGAGACCTACGTCGAGCAACACGAGGTCGCC
GTCGCCCGTTACTGCGACCTCCCATCCAAGCTCGGACACAAGCTCAACTAAAAGCTTTGGAATTCATCTC
GCGCCCGTGCCTCTGACTTCTAAGTCCAATTACTCTTCAACATCCCTACATGCTCTTTCTCCCTGTGCTC
CCACCCCCTATTTTTGTTATTATCAAAAAAACTTCTTCTTAATTTCTTTGTTTTTTAGCTTCTTTTAAGT
CACCTCTAACAATGAAATTGTGTAGATTCAAAAATAGAATTAATTCGTAATAAAAAGTCGAAAAAAATTG
TGCTCCCTCCCCCCATTAATAATAATTCTATCCCAAAATCTACACAATGTTCTGTGTACACTTCTTATGT
TTTTTTTACTTCTGATAAATTTTTTTTGAAACATCATAGAAAAAACCGCACACAAAATACCTTATCATAT
GTTACGTTTCAGTTTATGACCGCAATTTTTATTTCTTCGCACGTCTGGGCCTCTCATGACGTCAAATCAT
GCTCATCGTGAAAAAGTTTTGGAGTATTTTTGGAATTTTTCAATCAAGTGAAAGTTTATGAAATTAATTT
TCCTGCTTTTGCTTTTTGGGGGTTTCCCCTATTGTTTGTCAAGAGTTTCGAGGACGGCGTTTTTCTTGCT
AAAATCACAAGTATTGATGAGCACGATGCAAGAAAGATCGGAAGAAGGTTTGGGTTTGAGGCTCAGTGGA
AGGTGAGTAGAAGTTGATAATTTGAAAGTGGAGTAGTGTCTATGGGGTTTTTGCCTTAAATGACAGAATA
CATTCCCAATATACCAAACATAACTGTTTGGGCCCGGTACCCAGCTTTTGTTCCCTTTAGTGAGGGTTAA
TTGCGCGCTTGGCGTAATCATGGTCATAGCTGTTTCCTGTGTGAAATTGTTATCCGCTCACAATTCCACA
CAACATACGAGCCGGAAGCATAAAGTGTAAAGCCTGGGGTGCCTAATGAGTGAGCTAACTCACATTAATT
GCGTTGCGCTCACTGCCCGCTTTCCAGTCGGGAAACCTGTCGTGCCAGCTGCATTAATGAATCGGCCAAC
GCGCGGGGAGAGGCGGTTTGCGTATTGGGCGCTCTTCCGCTTCCTCGCTCACTGACTCGCTGCGCTCGGT
CGTTCGGCTGCGGCGAGCGGTATCAGCTCACTCAAAGGCGGTAATACGGTTATCCACAGAATCAGGGGAT
AACGCAGGAAAGAACATGTGAGCAAAAGGCCAGCAAAAGGCCAGGAACCGTAAAAAGGCCGCGTTGCTGG
CGTTTTTCCATAGGCTCCGCCCCCCTGACGAGCATCACAAAAATCGACGCTCAAGTCAGAGGTGGCGAAA
CCCGACAGGACTATAAAGATACCAGGCGTTTCCCCCTGGAAGCTCCCTCGTGCGCTCTCCTGTTCCGACC
CTGCCGCTTACCGGATACCTGTCCGCCTTTCTCCCTTCGGGAAGCGTGGCGCTTTCTCATAGCTCACGCT
GTAGGTATCTCAGTTCGGTGTAGGTCGTTCGCTCCAAGCTGGGCTGTGTGCACGAACCCCCCGTTCAGCC
CGACCGCTGCGCCTTATCCGGTAACTATCGTCTTGAGTCCAACCCGGTAAGACACGACTTATCGCCACTG
GCAGCAGCCACTGGTAACAGGATTAGCAGAGCGAGGTATGTAGGCGGTGCTACAGAGTTCTTGAAGTGGT
GGCCTAACTACGGCTACACTAGAAGGACAGTATTTGGTATCTGCGCTCTGCTGAAGCCAGTTACCTTCGG
AAAAAGAGTTGGTAGCTCTTGATCCGGCAAACAAACCACCGCTGGTAGCGGTGGTTTTTTTGTTTGCAAG
CAGCAGATTACGCGCAGAAAAAAAGGATCTCAAGAAGATCCTTTGATCTTTTCTACGGGGTCTGACGCTC
AGTGGAACGAAAACTCACGTTAAGGGATTTTGGTCATGAGATTATCAAAAAGGATCTTCACCTAGATCCT
TTTAAATTAAAAATGAAGTTTTAAATCAATCTAAAGTATATATGAGTAAACTTGGTCTGACAGTTACCAA
TGCTTAATCAGTGAGGCACCTATCTCAGCGATCTGTCTATTTCGTTCATCCATAGTTGCCTGACTCCCCG
TCGTGTAGATAACTACGATACGGGAGGGCTTACCATCTGGCCCCAGTGCTGCAATGATACCGCGAGACCC
ACGCTCACCGGCTCCAGATTTATCAGCAATAAACCAGCCAGCCGGAAGGGCCGAGCGCAGAAGTGGTCCT
GCAACTTTATCCGCCTCCATCCAGTCTATTAATTGTTGCCGGGAAGCTAGAGTAAGTAGTTCGCCAGTTA
ATAGTTTGCGCAACGTTGTTGCCATTGCTACAGGCATCGTGGTGTCACGCTCGTCGTTTGGTATGGCTTC
ATTCAGCTCCGGTTCCCAACGATCAAGGCGAGTTACATGATCCCCCATGTTGTGCAAAAAAGCGGTTAGC
TCCTTCGGTCCTCCGATCGTTGTCAGAAGTAAGTTGGCCGCAGTGTTATCACTCATGGTTATGGCAGCAC
TGCATAATTCTCTTACTGTCATGCCATCCGTAAGATGCTTTTCTGTGACTGGTGAGTACTCAACCAAGTC
ATTCTGAGAATAGTGTATGCGGCGACCGAGTTGCTCTTGCCCGGCGTCAATACGGGATAATACCGCGCCA
CATAGCAGAACTTTAAAAGTGCTCATCATTGGAAAACGTTCTTCGGGGCGAAAACTCTCAAGGATCTTAC
CGCTGTTGAGATCCAGTTCGATGTAACCCACTCGTGCACCCAACTGATCTTCAGCATCTTTTACTTTCAC
CAGCGTTTCTGGGTGAGCAAAAACAGGAAGGCAAAATGCCGCAAAAAAGGGAATAAGGGCGACACGGAAA
TGTTGAATACTCATACTCTTCCTTTTTCAATATTATTGAAGCATTTATCAGGGTTATTGTCTCATGAGCG
GATACATATTTGAATGTATTTAGAAAAATAAACAAATAGGGGTTCCGCGCACATTTCCCCGAAAAGTGCC
AC
Features (pLannotate 1.2.2; 17 found; start..end, strand, type, name):
     30..458     -  rep_origin     f1 ori (sequence partly withheld): f1 bacteriophage origin of replication; arrow indicates direction of (+) strand synthesis
    463..618     -  CDS            lacZα (fragment): LacZα fragment of β-galactosidase; lacZ fragment
    626..644     +  promoter       T7 promoter: promoter for bacteriophage T7 RNA polymerase
    667..690     +  misc_feature   MCS (fragment): pBluescript multiple cloning site
    690..926     -  CDS            fbxa-224 (fragment): FB224_CAEEL - Protein inferred from homology: Swiss-Prot protein existence level 3. From Caenorhabditis elegans.
    983..1177    -  CDS            fbxa-224 (fragment): FB224_CAEEL - Protein inferred from homology: Swiss-Prot protein existence level 3. From Caenorhabditis elegans.
   2415..3002    +  CDS            his-24 (fragment): H24_CAEEL - Also known as H1.1 Experimental evidence at protein level: Swiss-Prot protein existence level 1. Histones H1 are necessary for the condensation of nucleosome chains into higher-order structures. From Caenorhabditis elegans.
   3072..3866    +  CDS            mTagBFP2: mTagBFP2 is a basic (constitutively fluorescent) blue fluorescent protein published in 2011, derived from Entacmaea quadricolor. It is reported to be a very rapidly-maturing monomer with very low acid sensitivity.
   4425..4520    +  CDS            aex-5 (fragment): AEX5_CAEEL - Also known as kpc-3 From Caenorhabditis elegans.
   4642..4660    -  promoter       T3 promoter: promoter for bacteriophage T3 RNA polymerase
   4705..4721    -  protein_bind   lac operator: The lac repressor binds to the lac operator to inhibit transcription in E. coli. This inhibition can be relieved by adding lactose or isopropyl-β-D-thiogalactopyranoside (IPTG). lac repressor encoded by lacI
   4729..4759    -  promoter       lac promoter: promoter for the E. coli lac operon
   4774..4795    -  protein_bind   CAP binding site: CAP binding activates transcription in the presence of cAMP. E. coli catabolite activator protein
   4808..4900    -  CDS            lacI (fragment): lac repressor; lacI; The lac repressor binds to the lac operator to inhibit transcription in E. coli. This inhibition can be relieved by adding lactose or isopropyl-β-D-thiogalactopyranoside (IPTG).
   5083..5671    -  rep_origin     ori: high-copy-number ColE1/pMB1/pBR322/pUC origin of replication
   5842..6702    -  CDS            AmpR: β-lactamase; bla; confers resistance to ampicillin, carbenicillin, and related antibiotics
   6703..6807    -  promoter       AmpR promoter: bla
