>Addgene plasmid #124335 | pAS1-tph-1P::2NLS::tagBFP::unc-54 | addgene full sequence | sequence record 241921 | Addgene NGS Result
GGGCGATCGGTGCGGGCCTCTTCGCTATTACGCCAGCTGGCGAAAGGGGGATGTGCTGCAAGGCGATTAA
GTTGGGTAACGCCAGGGTTTTCCCAGTCACGACGTTGTAAAACGACGGCCAGTGAGCGCGCGTAATACGA
CTCACTATAGGGCGAATTGGAGCTCCACCGCGGACTAGTGGATCCCCCGGGCTGCAGCTGATGCAAGTGT
TCTCTTTATTGACATACAAAGCATCCAATTCGCATCTCATTTTCTGAACAACGTCGCGAAGATTTCGAGA
TACTTTTCGAAGTACCAATCTAAACTTTTGAATGAAAAATTTCGGGTTATTTAACAAAAAACCTCACCTT
TCAAACGGATCCACATGGCCCAACACATCGTACATTACTCCGATCGGGAAGTCTGACAGCGATTTTGGTT
TGGGATCCTTGCTGAAATTAATTTTAATTAATTTTCTGTATTTTCTTGAAGATCCCTTAATACATACCTT
CTATCATGATATAAATCATGATTTCCATTGTGAAAGCGGTAGAACCAGTAGTCAAAATCATGAAGTGTCA
TGATATCCTTTCCAACTTTTCGGCAAAAGTTTTTGTATGATTCCGCGATTGGCTTATCATCGAGTGACTC
GTAAAGAATACATGCTCGGATCAAGAGCTCATTCTCGCGAATTGCGGCCGACATATTGAAAGAATGAAAT
ATAAATTACGTTTTTTGAATAAAAAATTTTAAAATGGTAACTAGAATATAAACGTTCAAATTTAGAACAC
GTATTAAACATAAATTTGATTGAAAAATTTTTGAAATCAAATTCAATTTCTTCGAAAAACTTGAATAACC
AAAAAAAAAGTTTTTGAAAACATTTGTTCAAATATTGTAGATATTGTAGAAATTGGTTTTCACACAGCTT
TGGGTATTCAGTTTTCGTGTTCCAACAAGAAAATAATGAAATCTTCAAGAGATGAAATTTGGATTTTTAC
AAAAACACGGTCTGTAACTTGGCTGAAAATGAAAATAATTAATAAAATTGATAAAATATTGCAAAATATT
TCACAGTTACTATTCAACATTATTTTGCTATTAAAATTCAAAAGATGTTGATTTATGACTAGTACATCAG
AACAGTTTTCAAAAATTTTGATGGTTTTTGGGAGAATGCCTTTTACTCTGTGTAACTCAAAAAATAATTG
GCAATTGTTTGTAATAAAAAGTATTTCAAAAGAAAGAAAAATTGTTTCTTATGATTTTATCAGTTGATCA
TTCGTTTTCTAGACATGTATTTTTCTAGATATGCTAGTTTGAATCTACACAATTTAGTGAGTTTGAATTT
AGATTCCAGCGATATGCAATGATTTTGAAGTTAATGAGTATTTGCCTGTTTTTACTAGGTCATTCCAAAA
ATTTCAACTGCAGAACTCAACACTGAACCTTAAGGTAAAGCGAAATCTGAACTTTTTTTTGCTAGTTTGA
GTTTTTATTTTAAGAGATCGAAAAATTTTCCTTGAACTTTGAAACATGACAATTCAAACTTTTCAAATGT
AGTAAGCTCCGATGCGTTCCCGTTCATTATTCTTCTTCAATAAATTCGAAATCTGACATCATTCTCATCT
TTTCCCATCATCACAAGCCGTGGGCTCATTTATTCTCCCACGGAAACCATGACAGCAAAAATAAATAGAG
TGGCGCCTTATTCGACTCATTTCGTTTTTTTTTCTCCGGATATTAGATTGTGTGGCAGGCGGCTCCATTG
TATATTACGTGCCGAATTCCAGAAGCACCACGCCATCGGATATCTAAAAGAGGAGGTGTCTTTGTTTGCG
CATAATAAAACAATCAATCAACACAGCAAAGACCCCTCTCAACCTCATTTCATGATTTTCTTTGGTTTTT
AGGTAGCATTGCTCTCTTCAATCATCCTAGGGGATCCCCGGGATTGGCCAAAGGACCCAAAGGTATGTTT
CGAATGATACTAACATAACATAGAACATTTTCAGGAGGACCCTTGGAGGGTACCGAGCTCAGAAAAAATG
ACCGCTCCAAAGAAGAAACGCAAAGTACCGAGCTCAGAAAAAATGACGGCACCTAAAAAGAAACGCAAAG
TACCGGTAGAAAAAGCATGCATGTCCGAACTCATCAAGGAGAACATGCACATGAAGCTCTACATGGAGGG
AACCGTAGACAACCACCACTTCAAGTGCACCTCCGAGGGAGAGGGAAAGCCATACGAGGGAACCCAAACC
ATGCGTATCAAGGTCGTCGAGGGAGGACCACTCCCATTCGCCTTCGACATCCTCGCCACCTCCTTCCTCT
ACGGGTCCAAGGTAAGTTTAAACATATATATACTAACTAACCCTGATTATTTAAATTTTCAGACCTTCAT
CAACCACACCCAAGGAATCCCAGACTTCTTCAAGCAATCCTTCCCAGAGGGATTCACCTGGGAGCGTGTC
ACCACCTACGAGGACGGAGGAGTCCTCACCGCCACCCAAGACACCTCCCTCCAAGACGGATGCCTCATCT
ACAACGTCAAGATCCGTGGAGTCAACTTCACCTCCAACGGACCAGTCATGCAAAAGAAGACCCTCGGATG
GGAGACCTTCACCGAGACCCTCTACCCAGCCGACGGAGGACTAGAGGGACGTAACGACATGGCCCTCAAG
CTCGTCGGAGGCTCCCACCTCATCGCCAACATCAAGGTAAGTTTAAACAGTTCGGTACTAACTAACCATA
CATATTTAAATTTTCAGACCACCTACCGTTCCAAGAAGCCAGCCAAGAACCTCAAGATGCCAGGAGTCTA
CTACGTTGACTACCGTCTAGAGCGTATCAAGGAGGCCAACAACGAGACCTACGTCGAGCAACACGAGGTC
GCCGTCGCCCGTTACTGCGACCTCCCATCCAAGCTCGGACACAAGCTCAACTAAAAGCTTTGGAATTCAT
CTCGCGCCCGTGCCTCTGACTTCTAAGTCCAATTACTCTTCAACATCCCTACATGCTCTTTCTCCCTGTG
CTCCCACCCCCTATTTTTGTTATTATCAAAAAACTTCTCTTAATTTCTTTGTTTTTTAGCTTCTTTTAAG
TCACCTCTAACAATGAAATTGTGTAGATTCAAAAATAGAATTAATTCGTAATAAAAAGTCGAAAAAAATT
GTGCTCCCTCCCCCCATTAATAATAATTCTATCCCAAAATCTACACAATGTTCTGTGTACACTTCTTATG
TTTTTTACTTCTGATAAATTTTTTTGAAACATCATAGAAAAAACCGCACACAAAATACCTTATCATATGT
TACGTTTCAGTTTATGACCGCAATTTTTATTTCTTCGCACGTCTGGGCCTCTCATGACGTCAAATCATGC
TCATCGTGAAAAAGTTTTGGAGTATTTTTGGAATTTTTCAATCAAGTGAAAGTTTATGAAATTAATTTTC
CTGCTTTTGCTTTTTGGGGTTTCCCCTATTGTTTGTCAAGATTTCGAGGACGGCGTTTTTCTTGCTAAAA
TCACAAGTATTGATGAGCACGATGCAAGAAAGATCGGAAGAAGGTTTGGGTTTGAGGCTCAGTGGAAGGT
GAGTAGAAGTTGATAATTTGAAAGTGGAGTAGTGTCTATGGGGTTTTTGCCTTAAATGACAGAATACATT
CCCAATATACCAAACATAACTGTTTGGGCCCGGTACCCAGCTTTTGTTCCCTTTAGTGAGGGTTAATTGC
GCGCTTGGCGTAATCATGGTCATAGCTGTTTCCTGTGTGAAATTGTTATCCGCTCACAATTCCACACAAC
ATACGAGCCGGGAGCATAAAGTGTAAAGCCTGGGGTGCCTAATGAGTGAGCTAACTCACATTAATTGCGT
TGCGCTCACTGCCCGCTTTCCAGTCGGGAAACCTGTCGTGCCAGCTGCATTAATGAATCGGCCAACGCGC
GGGGAGAGGCGGTTTGCGTATTGGGCGCTCTTCCGCTTCCTCGCTCACTGACTCGCTGCGCTCGGTCGTT
CGGCTGCGGCGAGCGGTATCAGCTCACTCAAAGGCGGTAATACGGTTATCCACAGAATCAGGGGATAACG
CAGGAAAGAACATGTGAGCAAAAGGCCAGCAAAAGGCCAGGAACCGTAAAAAGGCCGCGTTGCTGGCGTT
TTTCCATAGGCTCCGCCCCCCTGACGAGCATCACAAAAATCGACGCTCAAGTCAGAGGTGGCGAAACCCG
ACAGGACTATAAAGATACCAGGCGTTTCCCCCTGGAAGCTCCCTCGTGCGCTCTCCTGTTCCGACCCTGC
CGCTTACCGGATACCTGTCCGCCTTTCTCCCTTCGGGAAGCGTGGCGCTTTCTCATAGCTCACGCTGTAG
GTATCTCAGTTCGGTGTAGGTCGTTCGCTCCAAGCTGGGCTGTGTGCACGAACCCCCCGTTCAGCCCGAC
CGCTGCGCCTTATCCGGTAACTATCGTCTTGAGTCCAACCCGGTAAGACACGACTTATCGCCACTGGCAG
CAGCCACTGGTAACAGGATTAGCAGAGCGAGGTATGTAGGCGGTGCTACAGAGTTCTTGAAGTGGTGGCC
TAACTACGGCTACACTAGAAGAACAGTATTTGGTATCTGCGCTCTGCTGAAGCCAGTTACCTTCGGAAAA
AGAGTTGGTAGCTCTTGATCCGGCAAACAAACCACCGCTGGTAGCGGTGGTTTTTTTGTTTGCAAGCAGC
AGATTACGCGCAGAAAAAAAGGATCTCAAGAAGATCCTTTGATCTTTTCTACGGGGTCTGACGCTCAGTG
GAACGAAAACTCACGTTAAGGGATTTTGGTCATGAGATTATCAAAAAGGATCTTCACCTAGATCCTTTTA
AATTAAAAATGAAGTTTTAAATCAATCTAAAGTATATATGAGTAAACTTGGTCTGACAGTTACCAATGCT
TAATCAGTGAGGCACCTATCTCAGCGATCTGCCTATTTCGTTCATCCATAGTTGCCTGACTCCCCGTCGT
GTAGATAACTACGATACGGGAGGGCTTACCATCTGGCCCCAGTGCTGCAATGATACCGCGAGACCCACGC
TCACCGGCTCCAGATTTATCAGCAATAAACCAGCCAGCCGGAAGGGCCGAGCGCAGAAGTGGTCCTGCAA
CTTTATCCGCCTCCATCCAGTCTATTAATTGTTGCCGGGAAGCTAGAGTAAGTAGTTCGCCAGTTAATAG
TTTGCGCAACGTTGTTGCCATTGCTACAGGCATCGTGGTGTCACGCTCGTCGTTTGGTATGGCTTCATTC
AGCTCCGGTTCCCAACGATCAAGGCGAGTTACATGATCCCCCATGTTGTGCAAAAAAGCGGTTAGCTCCT
TCGGTCCTCCGATCGTTGTCAGAAGTAAGTTGGCCGCAGTGTTATCACTCATGGTTATGGCAGCACTGCA
TAATTCTCTTACTGTCATGCCATCCGTAAGATGCTTTTCTGTGACTGGTGAGTACTCAACCAAGTCATTC
TGAGAATAGTGTATGCGGCGACCGAGTTGCTCTTGCCCGGCGTCAATACGGGATAATACCGCGCCACATA
GCAGAACTTTAAAAGTGCTCATCATTGGAAAACGTTCTTCGGGGCGAAAACTCTCAAGGATCTTACCGCT
GTTGAGATCCAGTTCGATGTAACCCACTCGTGCACCCAACTGATCTTCAGCATCTTTTACTTTCACCAGC
GTTTCTGGGTGAGCAAAAACAGGAAGGCAAAATGCCGCAAAAAAGGGAATAAGGGCGACACGGAAATGTT
GAATACTCATACTCTTCCTTTTTCAATATTATTGAAGCATTTATCAGGGTTATTGTCTCATGAGCGGATA
CATATTTGAATGTATTTAGAAAAATAAACAAATAGGGGTTCCGCGCACATTTCCCCGAAAAGTGCCACCT
AAATTGTAAGCGTTAATATTTTGTTAAAATTCGCGTTAAATTTTTGTTAAATCAGCTCATTTTTTAACCA
ATAGGCCGAAATCGGCAAAATCCCTTATAAATCAAAAGAATAGACCGAGATAGGGT
[37 nt withheld, positions 6007-6043]
AAAGAACGTGGACTCCAACGTCAAAGG
[49 nt withheld, positions 6071-6119]
T
[91 nt withheld, positions 6121-6211]
G
[124 nt withheld, positions 6213-6336]
CCCATTCGCCATTCAGGCTGCGCAACTGTTGGGAA
Features (pLannotate 1.2.2; 16 found; start..end, strand, type, name):
    133..151     +  promoter       T7 promoter: promoter for bacteriophage T7 RNA polymerase
    174..197     +  misc_feature   MCS (fragment): pBluescript multiple cloning site
    197..433     -  CDS            fbxa-224 (fragment): FB224_CAEEL - Protein inferred from homology: Swiss-Prot protein existence level 3. From Caenorhabditis elegans.
    490..684     -  CDS            fbxa-224 (fragment): FB224_CAEEL - Protein inferred from homology: Swiss-Prot protein existence level 3. From Caenorhabditis elegans.
   2127..2921    +  CDS            mTagBFP2: mTagBFP2 is a basic (constitutively fluorescent) blue fluorescent protein published in 2011, derived from Entacmaea quadricolor. It is reported to be a very rapidly-maturing monomer with very low acid sensitivity.
   3416..3568    +  CDS            aex-5 (fragment): AEX5_CAEEL - Also known as kpc-3 From Caenorhabditis elegans.
   3690..3708    -  promoter       T3 promoter: promoter for bacteriophage T3 RNA polymerase
   3753..3769    -  protein_bind   lac operator: The lac repressor binds to the lac operator to inhibit transcription in E. coli. This inhibition can be relieved by adding lactose or isopropyl-β-D-thiogalactopyranoside (IPTG). lac repressor encoded by lacI
   3777..3807    -  promoter       lac promoter: promoter for the E. coli lac operon
   3822..3843    -  protein_bind   CAP binding site: CAP binding activates transcription in the presence of cAMP. E. coli catabolite activator protein
   3856..3948    -  CDS            lacI (fragment): lac repressor; lacI; The lac repressor binds to the lac operator to inhibit transcription in E. coli. This inhibition can be relieved by adding lactose or isopropyl-β-D-thiogalactopyranoside (IPTG).
   4131..4719    -  rep_origin     ori: high-copy-number ColE1/pMB1/pBR322/pUC origin of replication
   4890..5750    -  CDS            AmpR: β-lactamase; bla; confers resistance to ampicillin, carbenicillin, and related antibiotics
   5751..5855    -  promoter       AmpR promoter: bla
   5908..6336    -  rep_origin     f1 ori (sequence partly withheld): f1 bacteriophage origin of replication; arrow indicates direction of (+) strand synthesis
   6341..125     -  CDS            lacZα (fragment) (across the origin): LacZα fragment of β-galactosidase; lacZ fragment
