[The description below was written by a language model from this plasmid's Addgene catalogue record and pLannotate feature annotations shown in this document.]
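Description:
pAS1-tph-1P::2NLS::tagBFP::unc-54 is a C. elegans expression plasmid built by Gibson assembly in the pAS1 backbone, which the feature tables show to be pBluescript-like: a high-copy ColE1/pUC origin, an ampicillin resistance gene (β-lactamase) with its own promoter for selection in E. coli, an f1 origin, and a disrupted lacZα region with lac promoter/operator elements and flanking T7 and T3 promoters around the cloning site.

As the name indicates, the payload is a transcriptional reporter in which upstream sequence of tph-1 (tryptophan hydroxylase, a marker of serotonergic neurons) drives a blue fluorescent protein carrying two nuclear localization signals, followed by the unc-54 3' region commonly used as a 3'UTR/terminator in worm transgenes. The fluorescent protein is annotated as mTagBFP2. The promoter, NLS and 3'UTR are not annotated as such. The fbxa-224 fragments upstream of the reporter and the aex-5 fragment downstream most likely reflect neighbouring genomic sequence carried along with the tph-1 promoter and unc-54 3' segments.

The two sequence records differ. The depositor's 6,830 nt sequence contains a his-24 (histone H1) fragment just upstream of the BFP coding region, whereas the 6,371 nt sequencing-derived record lacks it. That shorter record fits the NLS-based nuclear targeting described in the name, but the record does not explain the discrepancy.

The stated purpose is multicolor worms for neuronal identification. Nuclear blue fluorescence in tph-1-expressing cells would serve as one landmark colour for assigning neuron identities during imaging.
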