Addgene plasmid #124335: pAS1-tph-1P::2NLS::tagBFP::unc-54
Purpose: Multicolor Worms for Neuronal ID
Depositing lab: Andrew Leifer.
Backbone
  Vector backbone: pAS1
  Backbone manufacturer: Anuj Sharma/Leifer Lab
  Vector type: Worm Expression
Growth in bacteria
  Bacterial resistance: Ampicillin, 100 μg/mL
  Growth temperature: 37°C
  Growth strain: DH5alpha
  Copy number: High Copy
Gene/Insert
  Gene/Insert name: tph-1, tagBFP
  Species: C. elegans (nematode)
  Entrez Gene: tph-1 (a.k.a. CELE_ZK1290.2)
  Cloning method: Gibson Cloning
Terms and licenses: Academic/Nonprofit Terms; Industry Terms: Not Available to Industry
How to cite: pAS1-tph-1P::2NLS::tagBFP::unc-54 was a gift from Andrew Leifer (Addgene plasmid # 124335)
